>Addgene plasmid #60782 | pFA6a-link-GFPEnvy-SpHis5 | depositor full sequence | sequence record 97826 | pFA6a-link-GFPEnvy-SpHis5
GCGCCACTTCTAAATAAGCGAATTTCTTATGATTTATGATTTTTATTATTAAATAAGTTATAAAAAAAAT
AAGTGTATACAAATTTTAAAGTGACTCTTAGGTTTTAAAACGAAAATTCTTATTCTTGAGTAACTCTTTC
CTGTAGGTCAGGTTGCTTTCTCAGGTATAGTATGAGGTCGCTCTTATTGACCACACCTCTACCGGCAGAT
CCGCTAGGGATAACAGGGTAATATAGATCTGTTTAGCTTGCCTCGTCCCCGCCGGGTCACCCGGCCAGCG
ACATGGAGGCCCAGAATACCCTCCTTGACAGTCTTGACGTGCGCAGCTCAGGGGCATGATGTGACTGTCG
CCCGTACATTTAGCCCATACATCCCCATGTATAATCATTTGCATCCATACATTTTGATGGCCGCACGGCG
CGAAGCAAAAATTACGGCTCCTCGCTGCAGACCTGCGAGCAGGGAAACGCTCCCCTCACAGACGCGTTGA
ATTGTCCCCACGCCGCGCCCCTGTAGAGAAATATAAAAGGTTAGGATTTGCCACTGAGGTTCTTCTTTCA
TATACTTCCTTTTAAAATCTTGCTAGGATACAGTTCTCACATCACATCCGAACATAAACAACCATGGGTA
GGAGGGCTTTTGTAGAAAGAAATACGAACGAAACGAAAATCAGCGTTGCCATCGCTTTGGACAAAGCTCC
CTTACCTGAAGAGTCGAATTTTATTGATGAACTTATAACTTCCAAGCATACAAACCAAAAGGGAGAACAA
GTAATCCAAGTAGACACGGGAATTGGATTCTTGGATCACATGTATCATGCACTGGCTAAACATGCAGGCT
GGAGCTTACGACTTTACTCAAGAGGTGATTTAATCATCGATGATCATCACACTGCAGAAGATACTGCTAT
TGCACTTGGTATTGCATTCAAGCAGGCTATGAGTAACTTTGCCGGCGTTAAAAGATTTGGACATGCTTAT
TGTCCACTTGACGAAGCTCTTTCTAGAAGCGTAGTTGACTTGTCGGGACGGCCCTATGCTGTTATCGATT
TGGGATTAAAGCGTGAAAAGGTTGGGGAATTGTCCTGTGAAATGATCCCTCACTTACTATATTCCTTTTC
GGTAGCAGCTGGAATTACTTTGCATGTTACCTGCTTATATGGTAGTAATGACCATCATCGTGCTGAAAGC
GCTTTTAAATCTCTGGCTGTTGCCATGCGCGCGGCTACTAGTCTTACTGGAAGTTCTGAAGTCCCAAGCA
CGAAGGGAGTGTTGTAAAGAGTACTGACAATAAAAAGATTCTTGTTTTCAAGAACTTGTCATTTGTATAG
TTTTTTTATATTGTAGTTGTTCTATTTTAATCAAATGTTAGCGTGATTTATATTTTTTTTCGCCTCGACA
TCATCTGCCCAGATGCGAAGTTAAGTGCGCAGAAAGTAATATCATGCGTCAATCGTATGTGAATGCTGGT
CGCTATACTGCTGTCGATTCGATACTAACGCCGCCATCCAGTTTAAACGAGCTCGAATTCATCGATGATA
TCAGATCCACTAGTGGCCTATGCGGCCGCGGATCTGCCGGTCTCCCTATAGTGAGTCGTATTAATTTCGA
TAAGCCAGGTTAACCTGCATTAATGAATCGGCCAACGCGCGGGGAGAGGCGGTTTGCGTATTGGGCGCTC
TTCCGCTTCCTCGCTCACTGACTCGCTGCGCTCGGTCGTTCGGCTGCGGCGAGCGGTATCAGCTCACTCA
AAGGCGGTAATACGGTTATCCACAGAATCAGGGGATAACGCAGGAAAGAACATGTGAGCAAAAGGCCAGC
AAAAGGCCAGGAACCGTAAAAAGGCCGCGTTGCTGGCGTTTTTCCATAGGCTCCGCCCCCCTGACGAGCA
TCACAAAAATCGACGCTCAAGTCAGAGGTGGCGAAACCCGACAGGACTATAAAGATACCAGGCGTTTCCC
CCTGGAAGCTCCCTCGTGCGCTCTCCTGTTCCGACCCTGCCGCTTACCGGATACCTGTCCGCCTTTCTCC
CTTCGGGAAGCGTGGCGCTTTCTCAATGCTCACGCTGTAGGTATCTCAGTTCGGTGTAGGTCGTTCGCTC
CAAGCTGGGCTGTGTGCACGAACCCCCCGTTCAGCCCGACCGCTGCGCCTTATCCGGTAACTATCGTCTT
GAGTCCAACCCGGTAAGACACGACTTATCGCCACTGGCAGCAGCCACTGGTAACAGGATTAGCAGAGCGA
GGTATGTAGGCGGTGCTACAGAGTTCTTGAAGTGGTGGCCTAACTACGGCTACACTAGAAGGACAGTATT
TGGTATCTGCGCTCTGCTGAAGCCAGTTACCTTCGGAAAAAGAGTTGGTAGCTCTTGATCCGGCAAACAA
ACCACCGCTGGTAGCGGTGGTTTTTTTGTTTGCAAGCAGCAGATTACGCGCAGAAAAAAAGGATCTCAAG
AAGATCCTTTGATCTTTTCTACGGGGTCTGACGCTCAGTGGAACGAAAACTCACGTTAAGGGATTTTGGT
CATGAGATTATCAAAAAGGATCTTCACCTAGATCCTTTTAAATTAAAAATGAAGTTTTAAATCAATCTAA
AGTATATATGAGTAAACTTGGTCTGACAGTTACCAATGCTTAATCAGTGAGGCACCTATCTCAGCGATCT
GTCTATTTCGTTCATCCATAGTTGCCTGACTCCCCGTCGTGTAGATAACTACGATACGGGAGGGCTTACC
ATCTGGCCCCAGTGCTGCAATGATACCGCGAGACCCACGCTCACCGGCTCCAGATTTATCAGCAATAAAC
CAGCCAGCCGGAAGGGCCGAGCGCAGAAGTGGTCCTGCAACTTTATCCGCCTCCATCCAGTCTATTAATT
GTTGCCGGGAAGCTAGAGTAAGTAGTTCGCCAGTTAATAGTTTGCGCAACGTTGTTGCCATTGCTACAGG
CATCGTGGTGTCACGCTCGTCGTTTGGTATGGCTTCATTCAGCTCCGGTTCCCAACGATCAAGGCGAGTT
ACATGATCCCCCATGTTGTGCAAAAAAGCGGTTAGCTCCTTCGGTCCTCCGATCGTTGTCAGAAGTAAGT
TGGCCGCAGTGTTATCACTCATGGTTATGGCAGCACTGCATAATTCTCTTACTGTCATGCCATCCGTAAG
ATGCTTTTCTGTGACTGGTGAGTACTCAACCAAGTCATTCTGAGAATAGTGTATGCGGCGACCGAGTTGC
TCTTGCCCGGCGTCAATACGGGATAATACCGCGCCACATAGCAGAACTTTAAAAGTGCTCATCATTGGAA
AACGTTCTTCGGGGCGAAAACTCTCAAGGATCTTACCGCTGTTGAGATCCAGTTCGATGTAACCCACTCG
TGCACCCAACTGATCTTCAGCATCTTTTACTTTCACCAGCGTTTCTGGGTGAGCAAAAACAGGAAGGCAA
AATGCCGCAAAAAAGGGAATAAGGGCGACACGGAAATGTTGAATACTCATACTCTTCCTTTTTCAATATT
ATTGAAGCATTTATCAGGGTTATTGTCTCATGAGCGGATACATATTTGAATGTATTTAGAAAAATAAACA
AATAGGGGTTCCGCGCACATTTCCCCGAAAAGTGCCACCTGACGTCTAAGAAACCATTATTATCATGACA
TTAACCTATAAAAATAGGCGTATCACGAGGCCCTTTCGTCTCGCGCGTTTCGGTGATGACGGTGAAAACC
TCTGACACATGCAGCTCCCGGAGACGGTCACAGCTTGTCTGTAAGCGGATGCCGGGAGCAGACAAGCCCG
TCAGGGCGCGTCAGCGGGTGTTGGCGGGTGTCGGGGCTGGCTTAACTATGCGGCATCAGAGCAGATTGTA
CTGAGAGTGCACCATATGGACATATTGTCGTTAGAACGCGGCTACAATTAATACATAACCTTATGTATCA
TACACATACGATTTAGGTGACACTATAGAACGCGGCCGCCAGCTGAAGCTTCGTACGCTGCAGGTCGACG
GATCGGTGACGGTGCTGGTTTAATTAACATGTCTAAAGGCGAGGAATTGTTTACAGGTGTAGTTCCTATT
TTGGTCGAACTAGATGGAGATGTCAACGGTCATAAGTTTTCTGTACGTGGTGAAGGCGAAGGTGATGCTA
CTAATGGCAAACTGACTCTGAAGTTCATCTGTACGACCGGAAAATTGCCAGTTCCATGGCCTACATTAGT
AACAACATTATGTTACGGAGTTCAATGCTTTGCTAGATACCCAGATCACATGAAGCAGCATGACTTTTTC
AAAAGTGCTATGCCAGAAGGTTATGTGCAGGAGAGAACTATCTCCTTCAAAGATGATGGTACTTATAAGA
CAAGAGCAGAGGTAAAGTTTGAAGGCGATACATTGGTTAATAGAATTGAGCTTAAAGGCATTGATTTTAA
GGAAGATGGGAATATCCTCGGACATAAACTTGAATACAATTTCAATTCACATAATGTTTATATCACAGCA
GATAAACAAAAGAATGGTATAAAAGCGAACTTTAAGACAAGACATAACGTGGAAGATGGTAGCGTCCAAT
TAGCCGACCATTACCAACAAAACACTCCTATCGGGGACGGGCCAGTTCTCCTTCCAGACAACCACTACCT
ATCAACCCAATCTGTTCTATCTAAAGACCCTAATGAAAAACGAGATCACATGGTCTTGTTAGAGTTCGTG
ACTGCCGCTGGTATAACATTAGGAATGGACGAATTGTACAAATAAGGC
Features (pLannotate 1.2.2; 13 found; start..end, strand, type, name):
     18..205     +  terminator     ADH1 terminator: S. cerevisiae ADH1; transcription terminator for the S. cerevisiae alcohol dehydrogenase 1 (ADH1) gene
    280..623     +  promoter       TEF promoter: Ashbya gossypii TEF promoter
    624..1277    +  CDS            S. pombe his5: imidazoleglycerol-phosphate dehydratase, required for histidine biosynthesis; Schizosaccharomyces pombe his5; yeast auxotrophic marker; corresponds to S. cerevisiae HIS3
   1283..1480    +  terminator     TEF terminator: Ashbya gossypii TEF terminator
   1585..1603    -  promoter       T7 promoter: promoter for bacteriophage T7 RNA polymerase
   1625..1678    -  CDS            lacI (fragment): lac repressor; lacI; The lac repressor binds to the lac operator to inhibit transcription in E. coli. This inhibition can be relieved by adding lactose or isopropyl-β-D-thiogalactopyranoside (IPTG).
   1861..2449    -  rep_origin     ori: high-copy-number ColE1/pMB1/pBR322/pUC origin of replication
   2620..3480    -  CDS            AmpR: β-lactamase; bla; confers resistance to ampicillin, carbenicillin, and related antibiotics
   3481..3585    -  promoter       AmpR promoter: bla
   3680..3715    +  CDS            rop (fragment): Rop protein, which maintains plasmids at low copy number; rop
   3817..3868    +  misc_feature   bom (fragment): basis of mobility region from pBR322
   3931..3949    +  promoter       SP6 promoter: promoter for bacteriophage SP6 RNA polymerase
   4019..4732    +  CDS            Superfolder GFP: Superfolder GFP is a basic (constitutively fluorescent) green fluorescent protein published in 2005, derived from Aequorea victoria. It is reported to be a very rapidly-maturing weak dimer.
