[The description below was written by a language model from this plasmid's Addgene catalogue record and pLannotate feature annotations shown in this document.]
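Description:
pFA6a-link-GFPEnvy-SpHis5 is a yeast integrating vector built on the pFA6a backbone and designed as a template for C-terminal tagging of Saccharomyces cerevisiae genes with the green fluorescent protein variant GFPEnvy. It has no yeast origin of replication. In E. coli it is maintained through a high-copy ColE1/pUC-type origin and selected with ampicillin via the β-lactamase gene and its native promoter. Short annotated fragments of lacI, rop and the pBR322 bom region are backbone remnants rather than functional elements. SP6 and T7 promoters flank the tagging module, and the SP6 site serves as a sequencing primer site.

The payload is a 717 bp GFPEnvy coding sequence, a synthetic Aequorea victoria GFP derivative carrying twelve substitutions (including S30R, Y39N, T65C, S72A and A206V), cloned between retained PacI and AscI sites. The automated annotation labels this ORF as Superfolder GFP, which reflects its sequence similarity to that protein; the catalogue entry identifies it as Envy. As the name indicates, a linker precedes the fluorescent protein, though it is not annotated separately. The ORF has no promoter of its own and is followed by the S. cerevisiae ADH1 terminator, so expression of a fusion depends on the tagged gene's endogenous promoter. Downstream lies the selection cassette, Schizosaccharomyces pombe his5 under the Ashbya gossypii TEF promoter and terminator. This marker complements S. cerevisiae his3 mutations, and its heterologous origin limits recombination with the native HIS3 locus.

In pFA6a-series vectors the tag-plus-marker module is typically amplified with primers carrying homology to the target locus and integrated by homologous recombination, with transformants selected for histidine prototrophy. This produces in-frame GFPEnvy fusions for localisation and expression studies.
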