Addgene plasmid #60782: pFA6a-link-GFPEnvy-SpHis5
Purpose: Yeast C-terminal tagging vector, which creates gene fusions with GFPEnvy using SpHis5 selection
Depositing lab: Linda Huang. Depositing organization: University of Massachusetts, Boston. Publication: Plasmids for C-terminal tagging in Saccharomyces cerevisiae that contain improved GFP proteins, Envy and Ivy. Slubowski CJ, Funk AD, Roesner JM, Paulissen SM, Huang LS. Yeast. 2015 Jan 22. doi: 10.1002/yea.3065. PubMed 25612242.
Backbone
  Vector backbone: pFA6a
  Backbone size w/o insert (bp): 4021
  Total vector size (bp): 4738
  Vector type: Yeast Integrating
  Selectable markers: HIS3
Growth in bacteria
  Bacterial resistance: Ampicillin, 100 μg/mL
  Growth temperature: 37°C
  Growth strain: DH5alpha
  Copy number: Unknown
Gene/Insert
  Gene/Insert name: GFPEnvy (alt name: GreenFluorescentProtein Envy)
  Species: Synthetic; A. victoria
  Insert size (bp): 717
  Mutation: S30R Y39N T65C S72A F99S N105T Y145F M153T V163A I167T I171V A206V
  GenBank ID: KM891731
  Cloning method: Restriction Enzyme; 5′ cloning site PacI (not destroyed); 3′ cloning site AscI (not destroyed)
  Sequencing primers: 5′ SP6; 3′ pHybLex_rev_primer
Resource information
  A portion of this plasmid was derived from a plasmid made by: Addgene 44837
Terms and licenses: Academic/Nonprofit Terms; Industry Terms: Not Available to Industry
How to cite: pFA6a-link-GFPEnvy-SpHis5 was a gift from Linda Huang (Addgene plasmid # 60782 ; http://n2t.net/addgene:60782 ; RRID:Addgene_60782)
