>Addgene plasmid #60782 | pFA6a-link-GFPEnvy-SpHis5 | addgene partial sequence | sequence record 99209 | SP6 5'-ATTTAGGTGACACTATAG-3'
GCAGGTCGACGGATCGGTGACGGTGCTGGTTTAATTAACATGTCTAAAGGCGAGGAATTGTTTACAGGTG
TAGTTCCTATTTTGGTCGAACTAGATGGAGATGTCAACGGTCATAAGTTTTCTGTACGTGGTGAAGGCGA
AGGTGATGCTACTAATGGCAAACTGACTCTGAAGTTCATCTGTACGACCGGAAAATTGCCAGTTCCATGG
CCTACATTAGTAACAACATTATGTTACGGAGTTCAATGCTTTGCTAGATACCCAGATCACATGAAGCAGC
ATGACTTTTTCAAAAGTGCTATGCCAGAAGGTTATGTGCAGGAGAGAACTATCTCCTTCAAAGATGATGG
TACTTATAAGACAAGAGCAGAGGTAAAGTTTGAAGGCGATACATTGGTTAATAGAATTGAGCTTAAAGGC
ATTGATTTTAAGGAAGATGGGAATATCCTCGGACATAAACTTGAATACAATTTCAATTCACATAATGTTT
ATATCACAGCAGATAAACAAAAGAATGGTATAAAAGCGAACTTTAAGACAAGACATAACGTGGAAGATGG
TAGCGTCCAATTAGCCGACCATTACCAACAAAACACTCCTATCGGGGACGGGCCAGTTCTCCTTCCAGAC
AACCACTACCTATCAACCCAATCTGTTCTATCTAAAGACCCTAATGAAAAACGAGATCACATGGTCTTGT
TAGAGTTCGTGACTGCCGCTGGTATAACATTAGGAATGGACGAATTGTACAAATAAGGCGCGCCACTTCT
AA
