>Addgene plasmid #60782 | pFA6a-link-GFPEnvy-SpHis5 | addgene partial sequence | sequence record 99366 | T7 5'-TAATACGACTCACTATAGGG-3'
GGATCTGATATCATCGATGAATTCGAGCTCGTTTAAACTGGATGGCGGCGTTAGTATCGAATCGACAGCA
GTATAGCGACCAGCATTCACATACGATTGACGCATGATATTACTTTCTGCGCACTTAACTTCGCATCTGG
GCAGATGATGTCGAGGCGAAAAAAAATATAAATCACGCTAACATTTGATTAAAATAGAACAACTACAATA
TAAAAAAACTATACAAATGACAAGTTCTTGAAAACAAGAATCTTTTTATTGTCAGTACTCTTTACAACAC
TCCCTTCGTGCTTGGGACTTCAGAACTTCCAGTAAGACTAGTAGCCGCGCGCATGGCAACAGCCAGAGAT
TTAAAAGCGCTTTCAGCACGATGATGGTCATTACTACCATATAAGCAGGTAACATGCAAAGTAATTCCAG
CTGCTACCGAAAAGGAATATAGTAAGTGAGGGATCATTTCACAGGACAATTCCCCAACCTTTTCACGCTT
TAATCCCAAATCGATAACAGCATAGGGCCGTCCCGACAAGTCAACTACGCTTCTAGAAAGAGCTTCGTCA
AGTGGACAATAAGCATGTCCAAATCTTTTAACGCCGGCAAAGTTACTCATAGCCTGCTTGAATGCAATAC
CAAGTGCAATAGCAGTATCTTCTGCAGTGTGATGATCATCGATGATTAAATCACCTCTTGAGTAAAGTCG
TAAGCTCCAGCCTGCATGTTTAGCCAGTGCATGATACATGTGATCCAAGAATCCAATTCCCGTGTCTACT
TGGATTACTTGTTCTCCCTTTTGGTTTGTATGCTTGGAAGTTATAAGTTCATCAATAAA
